Addgene plasmid #26298: pMOTag4HM
Purpose: (Empty Backbone)
Depositing lab: George Cross. Depositing organization: Rockefeller University.
Backbone
  Vector backbone: pBluescript II KS+
  Backbone manufacturer: Stratagene
  Backbone size (bp): 4569
  Vector type: Trypanosome in-situ tagging vector
  Selectable markers: Neomycin (select with G418)
Growth in bacteria
  Bacterial resistance: Ampicillin, 100 μg/mL
  Growth temperature: 37°C
  Growth strain: DH5alpha
  Copy number: Unknown
Gene/Insert
  Gene/Insert name: None
  Tag / fusion protein: triple cMyc and triple HA in tandem (C terminal on insert)
  Cloning method: Restriction Enzyme
  Sequencing primers: 5′ n/a
Terms and licenses: Academic/Nonprofit Terms; Industry Terms: Not Available to Industry
Depositor comments: Modifications giving different epitope tags and/or selectable markers made by members of the Cross lab to plasmids based on Oberholzer,M., Morand,S., Kunz,S., and Seebeck,T. A vector series for rapid PCR-mediated C-terminal in-situ tagging of T. brucei genes. Mol. Biochem. Parasitol. 145, 2005, 117-120.
How to cite: pMOTag4HM was a gift from George Cross (Addgene plasmid # 26298 ; http://n2t.net/addgene:26298 ; RRID:Addgene_26298)
