[The description below was written by a language model from this plasmid's Addgene catalogue record and pLannotate feature annotations shown in this document.]
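Description:
pMOTag4HM is an empty-backbone template plasmid for PCR-mediated C-terminal in-situ tagging of genes in Trypanosoma brucei, built on pBluescript II KS+ (4,569 bp in total). It is one of a set of variants carrying different epitope tags and/or selectable markers, all derived from a published pMOTag vector series. In E. coli it is maintained through the high-copy ColE1/pUC-type origin and selected with ampicillin via the β-lactamase gene and its native promoter. The usual pBluescript elements surround the cloning region: an f1 origin, a lacZα fragment, lac promoter/operator and CAP site, and flanking T7 and T3 promoters.

According to the catalogue entry, the payload is a tandem triple c-Myc and triple HA epitope tag, intended to be fused to the C terminus of a target protein, together with a trypanosome selectable marker. In vectors of this kind, the tag-plus-marker cassette is typically amplified with primers carrying homology to the end of the target coding sequence and its downstream region. The product then integrates at the endogenous locus, so the tagged protein is expressed from its native chromosomal context.

The two sources disagree on the marker. The catalogue lists neomycin (G418) selection, whereas the annotation of the depositor's sequence finds a hygromycin phosphotransferase gene (HygR) on the reverse strand between the two MCS fragments and no neomycin resistance gene. The marker should therefore be verified before use. The feature table also leaves roughly 600 bp between HygR and the second MCS fragment unannotated. The epitope tags and any trypanosome RNA-processing sequences are presumably located there, but the record does not describe them.
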