Features (pLannotate 1.2.2; 14 found; start..end, strand, type, name):
     30..458     -  rep_origin     f1 ori (sequence partly withheld): f1 bacteriophage origin of replication; arrow indicates direction of (+) strand synthesis
    463..618     -  CDS            lacZα (fragment): LacZα fragment of β-galactosidase; lacZ fragment
    626..644     +  promoter       T7 promoter: promoter for bacteriophage T7 RNA polymerase
    653..694     +  misc_feature   MCS (fragment): pBluescript multiple cloning site
    715..1740    -  CDS            HygR: aminoglycoside phosphotransferase from E. coli; aph(4)-Ia; confers resistance to hygromycin
   2347..2368    +  misc_feature   MCS (fragment): pBluescript multiple cloning site
   2381..2399    -  promoter       T3 promoter: promoter for bacteriophage T3 RNA polymerase
   2444..2460    -  protein_bind   lac operator: The lac repressor binds to the lac operator to inhibit transcription in E. coli. This inhibition can be relieved by adding lactose or isopropyl-β-D-thiogalactopyranoside (IPTG). lac repressor encoded by lacI
   2468..2498    -  promoter       lac promoter: promoter for the E. coli lac operon
   2513..2534    -  protein_bind   CAP binding site: CAP binding activates transcription in the presence of cAMP. E. coli catabolite activator protein
   2547..2639    -  CDS            lacI (fragment): lac repressor; lacI; The lac repressor binds to the lac operator to inhibit transcription in E. coli. This inhibition can be relieved by adding lactose or isopropyl-β-D-thiogalactopyranoside (IPTG).
   2822..3410    -  rep_origin     ori: high-copy-number ColE1/pMB1/pBR322/pUC origin of replication
   3581..4441    -  CDS            AmpR: β-lactamase; bla; confers resistance to ampicillin, carbenicillin, and related antibiotics
   4442..4546    -  promoter       AmpR promoter: bla
>Addgene plasmid #26298 | pMOTag4HM | depositor full sequence | sequence record 12383 | Author sequence
CTAAATTGTAAGCGTTAATATTTTGTTAAAATTCGCGTTAAATTTTTGTTAAATCAGCTCATTTTTTAAC
CAATAGGCCGAAATCGGCAAAATCCCTTATAAATCAAAAGAATAGACCGAGATAGGGT
[37 nt withheld, positions 129-165]
AAAGAACGTGGACTCCAACGTCAAAGG
[49 nt withheld, positions 193-241]
T
[91 nt withheld, positions 243-333]
G
[124 nt withheld, positions 335-458]
CCCATTCGCCATTCAGGCTGCGCAACTGTTGGGAAGGGCGATCGGTGCGGGCCTCTTCGCTATTACGCCA
GCTGGCGAAAGGGGGATGTGCTGCAAGGCGATTAAGTTGGGTAACGCCAGGGTTTTCCCAGTCACGACGT
TGTAAAACGACGGCCAGTGAGCGCGCGTAATACGACTCACTATAGGGCGAATTGGAGCTCCACCGCGGTG
GCGGCCGCTCTAGAACTAGTGGATCCTTGTTCGGTCGGCATCTACTCTATTCCTTTGCCCTCGGACGAGT
GCTGGGGCGTCGGTTTCCACTATCGGCGAGTACTTCTACACAGCCATCGGTCCAGACGGCCGCGCTTCTG
CGGGCGATTTGTGTACGCCCGACAGTCCCGGCTCCGGATCGGACGATTGCGTCGCATCGACCCTGCGCCC
AAGCTGCATCATCGAAATTGCCGTCAACCAAGCTCTGATAGAGTTGGTCAAGACCAATGCGGAGCATATA
CGCCCGGAGCCGCGGCGATCCTGCAAGCTCCGGATGCCTCCGCTCGAAGTAGCGCGTCTGCTGCTCCATA
CAAGCCAACCACGGCCTCCAGAAGAAGATGTTGGCGACCTCGTATTGGGAATCCCCGAACATCGCCTCGC
TCCAGTCAATGACCGCTGTTATGCGGCCATTGTCCGTCAGGACATTGTTGGAGCCGAAATCCGCGTGCAC
GAGGTGCCGGACTTCGGGGCAGTCCTCGGCCCAAAGCATCAGCTCATCGAGAGCCTGCGCGACGGACGCA
CTGACGGTGTCGTCCATCACAGTTTGCCAGTGATACACATGGGGATCAGCAATCGCGCATATGAAATCAC
GCCATGTAGTGTATTGACCGATTCCTTGCGGTCCGAATGGGCCGAACCCGCTCGTCTGGCTAAGATCGGC
CGCAGCGATCGCATCCATGGCCTCCGCGACCGGCTGCAGAACAGCGGGCAGTTCGGTTTCAGGCAGGTCT
TGCAACGTGACACCCTGTGCACGGCGGGAGATGCAATAGGTCAGGCTCTCGCTGAATTCCCCAATGTCAA
GCACTTCCGGAATCGGGAGCGCGGCCGATGCAAAGTGCCGATAAACATAACGATCTTTGTAGAAACCATC
GGCGCAGCTATTTACCCGCAGGACATATCCACGCCCTCCTACATCGAAGCTGAAAGCACGAGATTCTTCG
CCCTCCGAGAGCTGCATCAGGTCGGAGACGCTGTCGAACTTTTCGATCAGAAACTTCTCGACAGACGTCG
CGGTGAGTTCAGGCTTTTTCATCACTAGTTCTAGATCAAGCTTAAGCTAGCAATTCGTTTGAACTATTTT
CTTTGATGAAAGGGTTACTATTCTTTCTCCTCTAGTAGGGCTGGTCGAGAAAACAAGATTGAAAGAAAAG
GCGGAAAGGGAGAGGGAGAANGAGGTGTGACACGACAGGAAGAAGCGAATAAGGGGAAGGAAGGCATACA
CGCAACCACAGACGTGACAGGGTGCCTCCTACACAAAGGGTGAGCAAAAAAACAAGAAAAACATAGGTCC
CAAGCGAATTAAAAACATTTGAGACAGAAAACAAATTCACAAAAGAAAGAAAGAAAGAACATAAATGAAA
ACCTACACATGGTGCGACGTTGTCACACTTTGTCGACTATGCGTAATCGGGCACATCGTACGGGTATGCG
TAGTCTGGCACGTCGTATGGGTACGCGTAATCAGGCACATCGTAAGGGTACTCGACGGCCGCTTCAGATC
GCAGCAGATCCTCCTCTGAGATCAGCTTCTGCTCCTCGGATCTCAGCAGATCCTCCTCCGAGATCAGCTT
CTGCTCCTCGGATCTCAGCAGATCCTCCTCCGAGATCAGCTTCTGCTCCTCGGATCTCGATCGGCCGCCC
TCGAGGGGGGGCCCGGTACCCAGCTTTTGTTCCCTTTAGTGAGGGTTAATTGCGCGCTTGGCGTAATCAT
GGTCATAGCTGTTTCCTGTGTGAAATTGTTATCCGCTCACAATTCCACACAACATACGAGCCGGAAGCAT
AAAGTGTAAAGCCTGGGGTGCCTAATGAGTGAGCTAACTCACATTAATTGCGTTGCGCTCACTGCCCGCT
TTCCAGTCGGGAAACCTGTCGTGCCAGCTGCATTAATGAATCGGCCAACGCGCGGGGAGAGGCGGTTTGC
GTATTGGGCGCTCTTCCGCTTCCTCGCTCACTGACTCGCTGCGCTCGGTCGTTCGGCTGCGGCGAGCGGT
ATCAGCTCACTCAAAGGCGGTAATACGGTTATCCACAGAATCAGGGGATAACGCAGGAAAGAACATGTGA
GCAAAAGGCCAGCAAAAGGCCAGGAACCGTAAAAAGGCCGCGTTGCTGGCGTTTTTCCATAGGCTCCGCC
CCCCTGACGAGCATCACAAAAATCGACGCTCAAGTCAGAGGTGGCGAAACCCGACAGGACTATAAAGATA
CCAGGCGTTTCCCCCTGGAAGCTCCCTCGTGCGCTCTCCTGTTCCGACCCTGCCGCTTACCGGATACCTG
TCCGCCTTTCTCCCTTCGGGAAGCGTGGCGCTTTCTCATAGCTCACGCTGTAGGTATCTCAGTTCGGTGT
AGGTCGTTCGCTCCAAGCTGGGCTGTGTGCACGAACCCCCCGTTCAGCCCGACCGCTGCGCCTTATCCGG
TAACTATCGTCTTGAGTCCAACCCGGTAAGACACGACTTATCGCCACTGGCAGCAGCCACTGGTAACAGG
ATTAGCAGAGCGAGGTATGTAGGCGGTGCTACAGAGTTCTTGAAGTGGTGGCCTAACTACGGCTACACTA
GAAGGACAGTATTTGGTATCTGCGCTCTGCTGAAGCCAGTTACCTTCGGAAAAAGAGTTGGTAGCTCTTG
ATCCGGCAAACAAACCACCGCTGGTAGCGGTGGTTTTTTTGTTTGCAAGCAGCAGATTACGCGCAGAAAA
AAAGGATCTCAAGAAGATCCTTTGATCTTTTCTACGGGGTCTGACGCTCAGTGGAACGAAAACTCACGTT
AAGGGATTTTGGTCATGAGATTATCAAAAAGGATCTTCACCTAGATCCTTTTAAATTAAAAATGAAGTTT
TAAATCAATCTAAAGTATATATGAGTAAACTTGGTCTGACAGTTACCAATGCTTAATCAGTGAGGCACCT
ATCTCAGCGATCTGTCTATTTCGTTCATCCATAGTTGCCTGACTCCCCGTCGTGTAGATAACTACGATAC
GGGAGGGCTTACCATCTGGCCCCAGTGCTGCAATGATACCGCGAGACCCACGCTCACCGGCTCCAGATTT
ATCAGCAATAAACCAGCCAGCCGGAAGGGCCGAGCGCAGAAGTGGTCCTGCAACTTTATCCGCCTCCATC
CAGTCTATTAATTGTTGCCGGGAAGCTAGAGTAAGTAGTTCGCCAGTTAATAGTTTGCGCAACGTTGTTG
CCATTGCTACAGGCATCGTGGTGTCACGCTCGTCGTTTGGTATGGCTTCATTCAGCTCCGGTTCCCAACG
ATCAAGGCGAGTTACATGATCCCCCATGTTGTGCAAAAAAGCGGTTAGCTCCTTCGGTCCTCCGATCGTT
GTCAGAAGTAAGTTGGCCGCAGTGTTATCACTCATGGTTATGGCAGCACTGCATAATTCTCTTACTGTCA
TGCCATCCGTAAGATGCTTTTCTGTGACTGGTGAGTACTCAACCAAGTCATTCTGAGAATAGTGTATGCG
GCGACCGAGTTGCTCTTGCCCGGCGTCAATACGGGATAATACCGCGCCACATAGCAGAACTTTAAAAGTG
CTCATCATTGGAAAACGTTCTTCGGGGCGAAAACTCTCAAGGATCTTACCGCTGTTGAGATCCAGTTCGA
TGTAACCCACTCGTGCACCCAACTGATCTTCAGCATCTTTTACTTTCACCAGCGTTTCTGGGTGAGCAAA
AACAGGAAGGCAAAATGCCGCAAAAAAGGGAATAAGGGCGACACGGAAATGTTGAATACTCATACTCTTC
CTTTTTCAATATTATTGAAGCATTTATCAGGGTTATTGTCTCATGAGCGGATACATATTTGAATGTATTT
AGAAAAATAAACAAATAGGGGTTCCGCGCACATTTCCCCGAAAAGTGCCAC
