>Addgene plasmid #26298 | pMOTag4HM | addgene partial sequence | sequence record 32502 | 26298 with lac_promoter
CACAGGAACAGCTATGACCATGATTACGCCAAGCTCGAAATTAACCCTCACTAAAGGGAACAAAAGCTGG
TACCGGGCCCCCCCTCGAGGGCGGCCGATCGAGATCCGAGGAGCAGAAGCTGATCTCGGAGGAGGATCTG
CTGAGATCCGAGGAGCAGAAGCTGATCTCGGAGGAGGATCTGCTGAGATCCGAGGAGCAGAAGCTGATCT
CAGAGGAGGATCTGCTGCGATCTGAAGCGGCCGTCGAGTACCCTTACGATGTGCCTGATTACGCGTACCC
ATACGACGTGCCAGACTACGCATACCCGTACGATGTGCCCGATTACGCATAGTCGACAAAGTGTGACAAC
GTCGCACCATGTGTAGGTTTTCATTTATGTTCTTTCTTTCTTTCTTTTGTGAATTTGTTTTCTGTCTCAA
ATGTTTTTAATTCGCTTGGGACCTATGTTTTTCTTGTTTTTTTGCTCACCCTTTGTGTAGGAGGCACCCT
GTCACGTCTGTGGTTGCGTGTATGCCTTCCTTCCCCTTATTCGCTTCTTCCTGTCGTGTCACACCTCTTT
CTCCCTCTCCCTTTCCGCCTTTTCTTTCAATCTTGTTTTCTCGACCAGCCCTACTAGAGGAGAAAGAATA
GTAACCCTTTCATCAAAGAAAATAGTTCAAACGAATTGCTAGCTTAAGCTTGATCTA
